Addgene plasmid #98925: pAAV.CAG.Ruby2sm-Flag.WPRE.SV40
Purpose: AAV expression of Ruby2 spaghetti monster FLAG construct
Depositing lab: Loren Looger. Depositing organization: HHMI, Janelia Research Campus. Publication: High-performance probes for light and electron microscopy. Viswanathan S, Williams ME, Bloss EB, Stasevich TJ, Speer CM, Nern A, Pfeiffer BD, Hooks BM, Li WP, English BP, Tian T, Henry GL, Macklin JJ, Patel R, Gerfen CR, Zhuang X, Wang Y, Rubin GM, Looger LL. Nat Methods. 2015 Jun;12(6):568-76. doi: 10.1038/nmeth.3365. Epub 2015 Apr 27. PubMed 25915120.
Backbone
  Vector backbone: pAAV
  Vector type: Mammalian Expression, AAV
Growth in bacteria
  Bacterial resistance: Ampicillin, 100 μg/mL
  Growth temperature: 37°C
  Growth strain: NEB Stable
  Copy number: Unknown
Gene/Insert
  Gene/Insert name: Ruby2-smFP-Flag
  Species: Synthetic
  Promoter: CBA
  Cloning method: Unknown
Terms and licenses: Academic/Nonprofit Terms; Industry Terms: Not Available to Industry
Depositor comments: Penn Vector Core PV3509
How to cite: pAAV.CAG.Ruby2sm-Flag.WPRE.SV40 was a gift from Loren Looger (Addgene plasmid # 98925 ; http://n2t.net/addgene:98925 ; RRID:Addgene_98925)
