[The description below was written by a language model from this plasmid's Addgene catalogue record and the feature table of its GenBank file.]
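Description:
pAAV.CAG.Ruby2sm-Flag.WPRE.SV40 is a 5.9 kb AAV transfer plasmid for mammalian expression of a synthetic "spaghetti monster" fluorescent protein (smFP) built on a Ruby2 scaffold and loaded with FLAG epitopes. The expression cassette sits between two AAV2 inverted terminal repeats, which are the cis elements needed for replication and packaging of the intervening DNA into recombinant AAV particles when helper functions are supplied in trans. Outside the ITRs, the backbone carries a high-copy ColE1/pUC-type origin, an f1 phage origin, and a beta-lactamase gene for ampicillin selection in E. coli. Remnants of a lac promoter/operator region are also annotated. The recorded growth strain is a recombination-deficient one, consistent with the instability typical of ITR-containing plasmids.

Transcription is driven by the CAG/CBA promoter. The feature table annotates the chicken beta-actin promoter, along with primer sites in the chimeric and rabbit beta-globin intron, giving strong, broadly active expression. A Kozak consensus precedes the open reading frame. The Ruby2 scaffold itself is not annotated, but ten FLAG tags are, arranged as three at the N-terminus, four in an internal cluster and three at the C-terminus. This dense epitope display is the point of the smFP design, since many antibody-binding sites on a soluble, well-folded protein give a very strong immunolabelling signal. A WPRE downstream of the coding sequence enhances transcript stability and expression, and an SV40 polyadenylation signal terminates the message. The small Factor Xa site annotated on the reverse strand within the WPRE is most likely an incidental sequence match.

According to the record, the construct is for AAV-mediated expression of the FLAG-tagged probe, from work on high-performance probes for light and electron microscopy.
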