LOCUS       Exported 5911 bp ds-DNA circular SYN 12-MAY-2021
DEFINITION  AAV expression of Ruby2 spaghetti monster FLAG construct.
ACCESSION   .
VERSION     .
KEYWORDS    pAAV.CAG.Ruby2sm-Flag.WPRE.SV40
SOURCE      synthetic DNA construct
  ORGANISM  synthetic DNA construct
REFERENCE   1 (bases 1 to 5911)
  AUTHORS   Viswanathan S, Williams ME, Bloss EB, Stasevich TJ, Speer CM, Nern
            A, Pfeiffer BD, Hooks BM, Li WP, English BP, Tian T, Henry GL,
            Macklin JJ, Patel R, Gerfen CR, Zhuang X, Wang Y, Rubin GM, Looger
            LL
  TITLE     High-performance probes for light and electron microscopy.
  JOURNAL   Nat Methods. 2015 Jun;12(6):568-76. doi: 10.1038/nmeth.3365. Epub
            2015 Apr 27.
  PUBMED    25915120
REFERENCE   2 (bases 1 to 5911)
  AUTHORS   .
  TITLE     Direct Submission
  JOURNAL   Exported May 12, 2021 from SnapGene Server 1.1.58
            http://www.snapgene.com
FEATURES             Location/Qualifiers
     source          1..5911
                     /organism="synthetic DNA construct"
                     /mol_type="other DNA"
     repeat_region   1..130
                     /label=AAV2 ITR
     promoter        441..718
                     /label=chicken beta-actin promoter
     primer_bind     997..1019
                     /label=pCAGGS-5
                     /note="Chimeric intron in CAG promoter, forward primer"
     primer_bind     1081..1100
                     /label=pCAG-F
                     /note="Rabbit beta-globin intron, for pCAG plasmids,
                     forward primer"
     regulatory      1144..1153
                     /regulatory_class="other"
                     /note="vertebrate consensus sequence for strong initiation
                     of translation (Kozak, 1987)"
     CDS             1153..1176
                     /codon_start=1
                     /product="FLAG(R) epitope tag, followed by an enterokinase
                     cleavage site"
                     /label=FLAG
                     /translation="DYKDDDDK"
     CDS             1180..1203
                     /codon_start=1
                     /product="FLAG(R) epitope tag, followed by an enterokinase
                     cleavage site"
                     /label=FLAG
                     /translation="DYKDDDDK"
     CDS             1207..1230
                     /codon_start=1
                     /product="FLAG(R) epitope tag, followed by an enterokinase
                     cleavage site"
                     /label=FLAG
                     /translation="DYKDDDDK"
     CDS             1735..1758
                     /codon_start=1
                     /product="FLAG(R) epitope tag, followed by an enterokinase
                     cleavage site"
                     /label=FLAG
                     /translation="DYKDDDDK"
     CDS             1765..1788
                     /codon_start=1
                     /product="FLAG(R) epitope tag, followed by an enterokinase
                     cleavage site"
                     /label=FLAG
                     /translation="DYKDDDDK"
     CDS             1801..1824
                     /codon_start=1
                     /product="FLAG(R) epitope tag, followed by an enterokinase
                     cleavage site"
                     /label=FLAG
                     /translation="DYKDDDDK"
     CDS             1831..1854
                     /codon_start=1
                     /product="FLAG(R) epitope tag, followed by an enterokinase
                     cleavage site"
                     /label=FLAG
                     /translation="DYKDDDDK"
     CDS             2047..2070
                     /codon_start=1
                     /product="FLAG(R) epitope tag, followed by an enterokinase
                     cleavage site"
                     /label=FLAG
                     /translation="DYKDDDDK"
     CDS             2074..2097
                     /codon_start=1
                     /product="FLAG(R) epitope tag, followed by an enterokinase
                     cleavage site"
                     /label=FLAG
                     /translation="DYKDDDDK"
     CDS             2101..2124
                     /codon_start=1
                     /product="FLAG(R) epitope tag, followed by an enterokinase
                     cleavage site"
                     /label=FLAG
                     /translation="DYKDDDDK"
     misc_feature    2152..2740
                     /label=WPRE
                     /note="woodchuck hepatitis virus posttranscriptional
                     regulatory element"
     primer_bind     complement(2205..2225)
                     /label=WPRE-R
                     /note="WPRE, reverse primer"
     CDS             complement(2623..2634)
                     /codon_start=1
                     /product="Factor Xa recognition and cleavage site"
                     /label=Factor Xa site
                     /translation="IEGR"
     polyA_signal    2783..2904
                     /label=SV40 poly(A) signal
                     /note="SV40 polyadenylation signal"
     primer_bind     complement(2794..2813)
                     /label=EBV-rev
                     /note="SV40 polyA terminator, reverse primer"
     primer_bind     2848..2867
                     /label=SV40pA-R
                     /note="SV40 polyA, reverse primer"
     repeat_region   3066..3195
                     /label=AAV2 ITR
     rep_origin      3267..3722
                     /direction=RIGHT
                     /label=f1 ori
                     /note="f1 bacteriophage origin of replication; arrow
                     indicates direction of (+) strand synthesis"
     primer_bind     complement(3354..3373)
                     /label=F1ori-R
                     /note="F1 origin, reverse primer"
     primer_bind     3564..3585
                     /label=F1ori-F
                     /note="F1 origin, forward primer"
     promoter        3748..3852
                     /gene="bla"
                     /label=AmpR promoter
     CDS             3853..4713
                     /codon_start=1
                     /gene="bla"
                     /product="beta-lactamase"
                     /label=AmpR
                     /note="confers resistance to ampicillin, carbenicillin, and
                     related antibiotics"
                     /translation="MSIQHFRVALIPFFAAFCLPVFAHPETLVKVKDAEDQLGARVGYI
                     ELDLNSGKILESFRPEERFPMMSTFKVLLCGAVLSRIDAGQEQLGRRIHYSQNDLVEYS
                     PVTEKHLTDGMTVRELCSAAITMSDNTAANLLLTTIGGPKELTAFLHNMGDHVTRLDRW
                     EPELNEAIPNDERDTTMPVAMATTLRKLLTGELLTLASRQQLIDWMEADKVAGPLLRSA
                     LPAGWFIADKSGAGERGSRGIIAALGPDGKPSRIVVIYTTGSQATMDERNRQIAEIGAS
                     LIKHW"
     primer_bind     complement(4071..4090)
                     /label=Amp-R
                     /note="Ampicillin resistance gene, reverse primer"
     rep_origin      4884..5472
                     /direction=RIGHT
                     /label=ori
                     /note="high-copy-number ColE1/pMB1/pBR322/pUC origin of
                     replication"
     primer_bind     5373..5392
                     /label=pBR322ori-F
                     /note="pBR322 origin, forward primer"
     primer_bind     5626..5643
                     /label=L4440
                     /note="L4440 vector, forward primer"
     protein_bind    5760..5781
                     /label=CAP binding site
                     /bound_moiety="E. coli catabolite activator protein"
                     /note="CAP binding activates transcription in the presence
                     of cAMP."
     promoter        5796..5826
                     /label=lac promoter
                     /note="promoter for the E. coli lac operon"
     protein_bind    5834..5850
                     /label=lac operator
                     /bound_moiety="lac repressor encoded by lacI"
                     /note="The lac repressor binds to the lac operator to
                     inhibit transcription in E. coli. This inhibition can be
                     relieved by adding lactose or
                     isopropyl-beta-D-thiogalactopyranoside (IPTG)."
     primer_bind     5839..5861
                     /label=M13/pUC Reverse
                     /note="In lacZ gene"
     primer_bind     5858..5874
                     /label=M13 rev
                     /note="common sequencing primer, one of multiple similar
                     variants"
     primer_bind     5858..5874
                     /label=M13 Reverse
                     /note="In lacZ gene. Also called M13-rev"
ORIGIN
        1 ctgcgcgctc gctcgctcac tgaggccgcc cgggcaaagc ccgggcgtcg ggcgaccttt
       61 ggtcgcccgg cctcagtgag cgagcgagcg cgcagagagg gagtggccaa ctccatcact
      121 aggggttcct tgtagttaat gattaacccg ccatgctact tatctacgta gccatgctct
      181 aggaagagta ccattgacgt caataatgac gtatgttccc atagtaacgc caatagggac
      241 tttccattga cgtcaatggg tggagtattt acggtaaact gcccacttgg cagtacatca
      301 agtgtatcat atgccaagta cgccccctat tgacgtcaat gacggtaaat ggcccgcctg
      361 gcattatgcc cagtacatga ccttatggga ctttcctact tggcagtaca tctacgtatt
      421 agtcatcgct attaccatgg tcgaggtgag ccccacgttc tgcttcactc tccccatctc
      481 ccccccctcc ccacccccaa ttttgtattt atttattttt taattatttt gtgcagcgat
      541 gggggcgggg gggggggggg ggcgcgcgcc aggcggggcg gggcggggcg aggggcgggg
      601 cggggcgagg cggagaggtg cggcggcagc caatcagagc ggcgcgctcc gaaagtttcc
      661 ttttatggcg aggcggcggc ggcggcggcc ctataaaaag cgaagcgcgc ggcgggcggg
      721 agtcgctgcg cgctgccttc gccccgtgcc ccgctccgcc gccgcctcgc gccgcccgcc
      781 ccggctctga ctgaccgcgt tactcccaca ggtgagcggg cgggacggcc cttctcctcc
      841 gggctgtaat tagcgcttgg tttaatgacg gcttgtttct tttctgtggc tgcgtgaaag
      901 ccttgagggg ctccgggagg gccctttgtg cggggggagc ggctcggggc tgtccgcggg
      961 gggacggctg ccttcggggg ggacggggca gggcggggtt cggcttctgg cgtgtgaccg
     1021 gcggctctag agcctctgct aaccatgttc atgccttctt ctttttccta cagctcctgg
     1081 gcaacgtgct ggttattgtg ctgtctcatc attttggcaa agaattggat ccgcggccgc
     1141 gccgccacca tggactacaa ggacgacgac gacaaaggtg actacaaaga tgatgacgat
     1201 aaaggcgact ataaggacga tgacgacaag ggcggaaact cactgatcaa ggaaaacatg
     1261 cggatgaagg tggtgatgga gggctccgtg aatggtcacc agttcaagtg caccggagag
     1321 ggagagggaa acccgtacat gggaactcag accatgcgca ttaaggtcat cgaaggaggt
     1381 ccgctgccgt tcgctttcga tatcctggcc acttcgttcg gaggagggtc gcgcacgttc
     1441 atcaagtacc cgaagggaat cccggacttc tttaagcagt cattcccgga aggattcact
     1501 tgggaacggg tgacccggta tgaagatgga ggtgtggtga ctgtcatgca agatacttcg
     1561 ctggaggatg ggtgcctcgt gtaccacgtc caagtccgcg gagtgaattt cccgtccaac
     1621 ggaccagtga tgcagaaaaa gacgaagggt tgggaaccta atactgaaat gatgtacccc
     1681 gcagacggag ggctgagggg ctacacccac atggcgctga aggtcgacgg aggagattac
     1741 aaggatgacg acgataagca acaagattac aaagacgatg atgacaaggg ccagcagggc
     1801 gactacaagg acgacgacga caagcagcag gactacaaag atgacgatga taaaggagga
     1861 ggacatctgt cctgttcgtt cgtgaccacc tacagatcaa agaaaaccgt gggaaacatc
     1921 aagatgccgg gcattcatgc cgtcgaccac cgcctggagc ggctcgaaga atcagacaat
     1981 gagatgttcg tcgtgcaaag agaacatgcc gtggccaagt tcgcgggact gggaggcggt
     2041 ggaggcgatt acaaagacga tgatgacaag ggtgactata aagacgacga tgacaaaggg
     2101 gattacaagg atgatgatga taagtagacc ggtgaattca agcttatcga taatcaacct
     2161 ctggattaca aaatttgtga aagattgact ggtattctta actatgttgc tccttttacg
     2221 ctatgtggat acgctgcttt aatgcctttg tatcatgcta ttgcttcccg tatggctttc
     2281 attttctcct ccttgtataa atcctggttg ctgtctcttt atgaggagtt gtggcccgtt
     2341 gtcaggcaac gtggcgtggt gtgcactgtg tttgctgacg caacccccac tggttggggc
     2401 attgccacca cctgtcagct cctttccggg actttcgctt tccccctccc tattgccacg
     2461 gcggaactca tcgccgcctg ccttgcccgc tgctggacag gggctcggct gttgggcact
     2521 gacaattccg tggtgttgtc ggggaaatca tcgtcctttc cttggctgct cgcctgtgtt
     2581 gccacctgga ttctgcgcgg gacgtccttc tgctacgtcc cttcggccct caatccagcg
     2641 gaccttcctt cccgcggcct gctgccggct ctgcggcctc ttccgcgtct tcgccttcgc
     2701 cctcagacga gtcggatctc cctttgggcc gcctccccgc atcgataccg tcgacccggg
     2761 cggccgcttc gagcagacat gataagatac attgatgagt ttggacaaac cacaactaga
     2821 atgcagtgaa aaaaatgctt tatttgtgaa atttgtgatg ctattgcttt atttgtaacc
     2881 attataagct gcaataaaca agttaacaac aacaattgca ttcattttat gtttcaggtt
     2941 cagggggaga tgtgggaggt tttttaaagc aagtaaaacc tctacaaatg tggtaaaatc
     3001 gataaggatc ttcctagagc atggctacgt agataagtag catggcgggt taatcattaa
     3061 ctacaaggaa cccctagtga tggagttggc cactccctct ctgcgcgctc gctcgctcac
     3121 tgaggccggg cgaccaaagg tcgcccgacg cccgggcttt gcccgggcgg cctcagtgag
     3181 cgagcgagcg cgcagctggc gtaatagcga agaggcccgc accgatcgcc cttcccaaca
     3241 gttgcgcagc ctgaatggcg aatgggnnnn nnnnnnnnnn nnnnnnnnnn nnnnnnnnnn
     3301 nnnnnnnnnn nnnnnnnnnn nnnnnnnnnn nnnnnnnnnn nnnnnnnnnn nnnnnnnnnn
     3361 nnnnnnnnnn nnnnnnnnnn nnnnnnnnnn cnnnnnnnnn nnnnnnnnnn nnnnnnnnnn
     3421 nnnnnnnnnn nnnnnnnnnn nnnnnnnnnn nnnnnnnnnn nnnnnnnnnn nnnnnnnnnn
     3481 nnannnnnnn nnnnnnnnnn nnnnnnnnnn nnnnnnnnnn nnnnnnnnnn nncctttgac
     3541 gttggagtcc acgttcttta atagtggact cttgttccaa actggaacaa cactcaaccc
     3601 tatctcggtc tattcttttg atttataagg gattttgccg atttcggcct attggttaaa
     3661 aaatgagctg atttaacaaa aatttaacgc gaattttaac aaaatattaa cgcttacaat
     3721 ttaggtggca cttttcgggg aaatgtgcgc ggaaccccta tttgtttatt tttctaaata
     3781 cattcaaata tgtatccgct catgagacaa taaccctgat aaatgcttca ataatattga
     3841 aaaaggaaga gtatgagtat tcaacatttc cgtgtcgccc ttattccctt ttttgcggca
     3901 ttttgccttc ctgtttttgc tcacccagaa acgctggtga aagtaaaaga tgctgaagat
     3961 cagttgggtg cacgagtggg ttacatcgaa ctggatctca acagcggtaa gatccttgag
     4021 agttttcgcc ccgaagaacg ttttccaatg atgagcactt ttaaagttct gctatgtggc
     4081 gcggtattat cccgtattga cgccgggcaa gagcaactcg gtcgccgcat acactattct
     4141 cagaatgact tggttgagta ctcaccagtc acagaaaagc atcttacgga tggcatgaca
     4201 gtaagagaat tatgcagtgc tgccataacc atgagtgata acactgcggc caacttactt
     4261 ctgacaacga tcggaggacc gaaggagcta accgcttttt tgcacaacat gggggatcat
     4321 gtaactcgcc ttgatcgttg ggaaccggag ctgaatgaag ccataccaaa cgacgagcgt
     4381 gacaccacga tgcctgtagc aatggcaaca acgttgcgca aactattaac tggcgaacta
     4441 cttactctag cttcccggca acaattaata gactggatgg aggcggataa agttgcagga
     4501 ccacttctgc gctcggccct tccggctggc tggtttattg ctgataaatc tggagccggt
     4561 gagcgtgggt ctcgcggtat cattgcagca ctggggccag atggtaagcc ctcccgtatc
     4621 gtagttatct acacgacggg gagtcaggca actatggatg aacgaaatag acagatcgct
     4681 gagataggtg cctcactgat taagcattgg taactgtcag accaagttta ctcatatata
     4741 ctttagattg atttaaaact tcatttttaa tttaaaagga tctaggtgaa gatccttttt
     4801 gataatctca tgaccaaaat cccttaacgt gagttttcgt tccactgagc gtcagacccc
     4861 gtagaaaaga tcaaaggatc ttcttgagat cctttttttc tgcgcgtaat ctgctgcttg
     4921 caaacaaaaa aaccaccgct accagcggtg gtttgtttgc cggatcaaga gctaccaact
     4981 ctttttccga aggtaactgg cttcagcaga gcgcagatac caaatactgt tcttctagtg
     5041 tagccgtagt taggccacca cttcaagaac tctgtagcac cgcctacata cctcgctctg
     5101 ctaatcctgt taccagtggc tgctgccagt ggcgataagt cgtgtcttac cgggttggac
     5161 tcaagacgat agttaccgga taaggcgcag cggtcgggct gaacgggggg ttcgtgcaca
     5221 cagcccagct tggagcgaac gacctacacc gaactgagat acctacagcg tgagctatga
     5281 gaaagcgcca cgcttcccga agggagaaag gcggacaggt atccggtaag cggcagggtc
     5341 ggaacaggag agcgcacgag ggagcttcca gggggaaacg cctggtatct ttatagtcct
     5401 gtcgggtttc gccacctctg acttgagcgt cgatttttgt gatgctcgtc aggggggcgg
     5461 agcctatgga aaaacgccag caacgcggcc tttttacggt tcctggcctt ttgctggcct
     5521 tttgctcaca tgttctttcc tgcgttatcc cctgattctg tggataaccg tattaccgcc
     5581 tttgagtgag ctgataccgc tcgccgcagc cgaacgaccg agcgcagcga gtcagtgagc
     5641 gaggaagcgg aagagcgccc aatacgcaaa ccgcctctcc ccgcgcgttg gccgattcat
     5701 taatgcagct ggcacgacag gtttcccgac tggaaagcgg gcagtgagcg caacgcaatt
     5761 aatgtgagtt agctcactca ttaggcaccc caggctttac actttatgct tccggctcgt
     5821 atgttgtgtg gaattgtgag cggataacaa tttcacacag gaaacagcta tgaccatgat
     5881 tacgccagat ttaattaagg ccttaattag g
//
