>Addgene plasmid #98925 | pAAV.CAG.Ruby2sm-Flag.WPRE.SV40 | addgene partial sequence | sequence record 189963 | Addgene Partial NGS Result
GCTCACTGAGGCCGCCCGGGCAAAGCCCGGGCGTCGGGCGACCTTTGGTCGCCCGGCCTCAGTGAGCGAG
CGAGCGCGCAGAGAGGGAGTGGCCAACTCCATCACTAGGGGTTCCTTGTAGTTAATGATTAACCCGCCAT
GCTACTTATCTACGTAGCCATGCTCTAGGAAGAGTACCATTGACGTCAATAATGACGTATGTTCCCATAG
TAACGCCAATAGGGACTTTCCATTGACGTCAATGGGTGGAGTATTTACGGTAAACTGCCCACTTGGCAGT
ACATCAAGTGTATCATATGCCAAGTACGCCCCCTATTGACGTCAATGACGGTAAATGGCCCGCCTGGCAT
TATGCCCAGTACATGACCTTATGGGACTTTCCTACTTGGCAGTACATCTACGTATTAGTCATCGCTATTA
CCATGGTCGAGGTGAGCCCCACGTTCTGCTTCACTCTCCCCATCTCCCCCCCCTCCCCACCCCCAATTTT
GTATTTATTTATTTTTTAATTATTTTGTGCAGCGATGGGGGCGGGGGGGGGGGGGGGGCGCGCGCCAGGC
GGGGCGGGGCGAGGCGGAGAGGTGCGGCGGCAGCCAATCAGAGCGGCGCGCTCCGAAAGTTTCCTTTTAT
GGCGAGGCGGCGGCGGCGGCGGCCCTATAAAAAGCGAAGCGCGCGGCGGGCGGGAGTCGCTGCGCGCTGC
CTTCGCCCCGTGCCCCGCTCCGCCGCCGCCTCGCGCCGCCCGCCCCGGCTCTGACTGACCGCGTTACTCC
CACAGGTGAGCGGGCGGGACGGCCCTTCTCCTCCGGGCTGTAATTAGCGCTTGGTTTAATGACGGCTTGT
TTCTTTTCTGTGGCTGCGTGAAAGCCTTGAGGGGCTCCGGGAGGGCCCTTTGTGCGGGGGGAGCGGCTCG
GGGCTGTCCGCGGGGGGACGGCTGCCTTCGGGGGGGACGGGGCAGGGCGGGGTTCGGCTTCTGGCGTGTG
ACCGGCGGCTCTAGAGCCTCTGCTAACCATGTTCATGCCTTCTTCTTTTTCCTACAGCTCCTGGGCAACG
TGCTGGTTATTGTGCTGTCTCATCATTTTGGCAAAGAATTGGATCCGCGGCCGCGCCGCCACCATGGACT
ACAAGGACGACGACGACAAAGGTGACTACAAAGATGATGACGATAAAGGCGACTATAAGGACGATGACGA
CAAGGGCGGAAACTCACTGATCAAGGAAAACATGCGGATGAAGGTGGTGATGGAGGGCTCCGTGAATGGT
CACCAGTTCAAGTGCACCGGAGAGGGAGAGGGAAACCCGTACATGGGAACTCAGACCATGCGCATTAAGG
TCATCGAAGGAGGTCCGCTGCCGTTCGCTTTCGATATCCTGGCCACTTCGTTCGGAGGAGGGTCGCGCAC
GTTCATCAAGTACCCGAAGGGAATCCCGGACTTCTTTAAGCAGTCATTCCCGGAAGGATTCACTTGGGAA
CGGGTGACCCGGTATGAAGATGGAGGTGTGGTGACTGTCATGCAAGATACTTCGCTGGAGGATGGGTGCC
TCGTGTACCACGTCCAAGTCCGCGGAGTGAATTTCCCGTCCAACGGACCAGTGATGCAGAAAAAGACGAA
GGGTTGGGAACCTAATACTGAAATGATGTACCCCGCAGACGGAGGGCTGAGGGGCTACACCCACATGGCG
CTGAAGGTCGACGGAGGAGATTACAAGGATGACGACGATAAGCAACAAGATTACAAAGACGATGATGACA
AGGGCCAGCAGGGCGACTACAAGGACGACGACGACAAGCAGCAGGACTACAAAGATGACGATGATAAAGG
AGGAGGACATCTGTCCTGTTCGTTCGTGACCACCTACAGATCAAAGAAAACCGTGGGAAACATCAAGATG
CCGGGCATTCATGCCGTCGACCACCGCCTGGAGCGGCTCGAAGAATCAGACAATGAGATGTTCGTCGTGC
AAAGAGAACATGCCGTGGCCAAGTTCGCGGGACTGGGAGGCGGTGGAGGCGATTACAAAGACGATGATGA
CAAGGGTGACTATAAAGACGACGATGACAAAGGGGATTACAAGGATGATGATGATAAGTAGACCGGTGAA
TTCAAGCTTATCGATAATCAACCTCTGGATTACAAAATTTGTGAAAGATTGACTGGTATTCTTAACTATG
TTGCTCCTTTTACGCTATGTGGATACGCTGCTTTAATGCCTTTGTATCATGCTATTGCTTCCCGTATGGC
TTTCATTTTCTCCTCCTTGTATAAATCCTGGTTGCTGTCTCTTTATGAGGAGTTGTGGCCCGTTGTCAGG
CAACGTGGCGTGGTGTGCACTGTGTTTGCTGACGCAACCCCCACTGGTTGGGGCATTGCCACCACCTGTC
AGCTCCTTTCCGGGACTTTCGCTTTCCCCCTCCCTATTGCCACGGCGGAACTCATCGCCGCCTGCCTTGC
CCGCTGCTGGACAGGGGCTCGGCTGTTGGGCACTGACAATTCCGTGGTGTTGTCGGGGAAATCATCGTCC
TTTCCTTGGCTGCTCGCCTGTGTTGCCACCTGGATTCTGCGCGGGACGTCCTTCTGCTACGTCCCTTCGG
CCCTCAATCCAGCGGACCTTCCTTCCCGCGGCCTGCTGCCGGCTCTGCGGCCTCTTCCGCGTCTTCGCCT
TCGCCCTCAGACGAGTCGGATCTCCCTTTGGGCCGCCTCCCCGCATCGATACCGTCGACCCGGGCGGCCG
CTTCGAGCAGACATGATAAGATACATTGATGAGTTTGGACAAACCACAACTAGAATGCAGTGAAAAAAAT
GCTTTATTTGTGAAATTTGTGATGCTATTGCTTTATTTGTAACCATTATAAGCTGCAATAAACAAGTTAA
CAACAACAATTGCATTCATTTTATGTTTCAGGTTCAGGGGGAGATGTGGGAGGTTTTTTAAAGCAAGTAA
AACCTCTACAAATGTGGTAAAATCGATAAGGATCTTCCTAGAGCATGGCTACGTAGATAAGTAGCATGGC
GGGTTAATCATTAACTACAAGGAACCCCTAGTGATGGAGTTGGCCACTCCCTCTCTGCGCGCTCGCTCGC
TCACTGAGGCCGGGCGACCAAAGGTCGCCCGACGCCCGGGCTTTGCCCGGGCGGCCTCAGTGAGCGAGCG
AGCGCGCAGCTGGCGTAATAGCGAAGAGGCCCGCACCGATCGCCCTTCCCAACAGTTGCGCAGCCTGAAT
GGCGAATGGG
[124 nt withheld, positions 3231-3354]
C
[91 nt withheld, positions 3356-3446]
A
[49 nt withheld, positions 3448-3496]
CCTTTGACGTTGGAGTCCACGTTCTTTAATAGTGGACTCTTGTTCCAAACTGGAACAACACTCAACCCTA
TCTCGGTCTATTCTTTTGATTTATAAGGGATTTTGCCGATTTCGGCCTATTGGTTAAAAAATGAGCTGAT
TTAACAAAAATTTAACGCGAATTTTAACAAAATATTAACGCTTACAATTTAGGTGGCACTTTTCGGGGAA
ATGTGCGCGGAACCCCTATTTGTTTATTTTTCTAAATACATTCAAATATGTATCCGCTCATGAGACAATA
ACCCTGATAAATGCTTCAATAATATTGAAAAAGGAAGAGTATGAGTATTCAACATTTCCGTGTCGCCCTT
ATTCCCTTTTTTGCGGCATTTTGCCTTCCTGTTTTTGCTCACCCAGAAACGCTGGTGAAAGTAAAAGATG
CTGAAGATCAGTTGGGTGCACGAGTGGGTTACATCGAACTGGATCTCAACAGCGGTAAGATCCTTGAGAG
TTTTCGCCCCGAAGAACGTTTTCCAATGATGAGCACTTTTAAAGTTCTGCTATGTGGCGCGGTATTATCC
CGTATTGACGCCGGGCAAGAGCAACTCGGTCGCCGCATACACTATTCTCAGAATGACTTGGTTGAGTACT
CACCAGTCACAGAAAAGCATCTTACGGATGGCATGACAGTAAGAGAATTATGCAGTGCTGCCATAACCAT
GAGTGATAACACTGCGGCCAACTTACTTCTGACAACGATCGGAGGACCGAAGGAGCTAACCGCTTTTTTG
CACAACATGGGGGATCATGTAACTCGCCTTGATCGTTGGGAACCGGAGCTGAATGAAGCCATACCAAACG
ACGAGCGTGACACCACGATGCCTGTAGCAATGGCAACAACGTTGCGCAAACTATTAACTGGCGAACTACT
TACTCTAGCTTCCCGGCAACAATTAATAGACTGGATGGAGGCGGATAAAGTTGCAGGACCACTTCTGCGC
TCGGCCCTTCCGGCTGGCTGGTTTATTGCTGATAAATCTGGAGCCGGTGAGCGTGGGTCTCGCGGTATCA
TTGCAGCACTGGGGCCAGATGGTAAGCCCTCCCGTATCGTAGTTATCTACACGACGGGGAGTCAGGCAAC
TATGGATGAACGAAATAGACAGATCGCTGAGATAGGTGCCTCACTGATTAAGCATTGGTAACTGTCAGAC
CAAGTTTACTCATATATACTTTAGATTGATTTAAAACTTCATTTTTAATTTAAAAGGATCTAGGTGAAGA
TCCTTTTTGATAATCTCATGACCAAAATCCCTTAACGTGAGTTTTCGTTCCACTGAGCGTCAGACCCCGT
AGAAAAGATCAAAGGATCTTCTTGAGATCCTTTTTTTCTGCGCGTAATCTGCTGCTTGCAAACAAAAAAA
CCACCGCTACCAGCGGTGGTTTGTTTGCCGGATCAAGAGCTACCAACTCTTTTTCCGAAGGTAACTGGCT
TCAGCAGAGCGCAGATACCAAATACTGTTCTTCTAGTGTAGCCGTAGTTAGGCCACCACTTCAAGAACTC
TGTAGCACCGCCTACATACCTCGCTCTGCTAATCCTGTTACCAGTGGCTGCTGCCAGTGGCGATAAGTCG
TGTCTTACCGGGTTGGACTCAAGACGATAGTTACCGGATAAGGCGCAGCGGTCGGGCTGAACGGGGGGTT
CGTGCACACAGCCCAGCTTGGAGCGAACGACCTACACCGAACTGAGATACCTACAGCGTGAGCTATGAGA
AAGCGCCACGCTTCCCGAAGGGAGAAAGGCGGACAGGTATCCGGTAAGCGGCAGGGTCGGAACAGGAGAG
CGCACGAGGGAGCTTCCAGGGGGAAACGCCTGGTATCTTTATAGTCCTGTCGGGTTTCGCCACCTCTGAC
TTGAGCGTCGATTTTTGTGATGCTCGTCAGGGGGGCGGAGCCTATGGAAAAACGCCAGCAACGCGGCCTT
TTTACGGTTCCTGGCCTTTTGCTGGCCTTTTGCTCACATGTTCTTTCCTGCGTTATCCCCTGATTCTGTG
GATAACCGTATTACCGCCTTTGAGTGAGCTGATACCGCTCGCCGCAGCCGAACGACCGAGCGCAGCGAGT
CAGTGAGCGAGGAAG
